Addgene plasmid #72875: plentiCRISPR-sgMDH1
Purpose: The lentiviral sgMDH1 vectors was generated via ligation of hybridized oligos (below) into lentiCRISPR-v1 vector linearized with BsmBI using Gibson assembly (NEB
Depositing lab: David Sabatini. Depositing organization: Whitehead Institute for Biomedical Research. Publication: An Essential Role of the Mitochondrial Electron Transport Chain in Cell Proliferation Is to Enable Aspartate Synthesis. Birsoy K, Wang T, Chen WW, Freinkman E, Abu-Remaileh M, Sabatini DM. Cell. 2015 Jul 30;162(3):540-51. doi: 10.1016/j.cell.2015.07.016. PubMed 26232224.
Backbone
  Vector backbone: pLentiCRISPR version 1
  Vector type: Lentiviral
  Selectable markers: Puromycin
Growth in bacteria
  Bacterial resistance: Ampicillin, 100 μg/mL
  Growth temperature: 37°C
  Growth strain: NEB Stable
  Copy number: Unknown
Gene/Insert
  Gene/Insert name: sgMDH1
  gRNA/shRNA sequence: GACATCTGGATACTGAGTCG
  Cloning method: Gibson Cloning
  Sequencing primers: 5′ caccgGACATCTGGATACTGAGTCG
Terms and licenses: Academic/Nonprofit Terms; Industry Terms: Not Available to Industry
Depositor comments: The lentiviral sgMDH1 vectors was generated via ligation of hybridized oligos (below) into lentiCRISPR-v1 vector linearized with BsmBI using Gibson assembly (NEB) sgMDH1_1F, caccgGACATCTGGATACTGAGTCG sgMDH1_1R, aaacCGACTCAGTATCCAGATGTCc
How to cite: plentiCRISPR-sgMDH1 was a gift from David Sabatini (Addgene plasmid # 72875 ; http://n2t.net/addgene:72875 ; RRID:Addgene_72875)
