[The description below was written by a language model from this plasmid's Addgene catalogue record.]
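Description:
plentiCRISPR-sgMDH1 is a lentiviral CRISPR vector built on the pLentiCRISPR version 1 backbone and carrying a single guide RNA directed against MDH1, the gene encoding cytosolic malate dehydrogenase 1. The guide was made by hybridizing a pair of complementary oligonucleotides and inserting them by Gibson assembly into the backbone after linearization with BsmBI, the enzyme conventionally used to open the guide cloning site in this vector family. The plasmid is propagated in bacteria under ampicillin selection, in a recombination-reduced strain of the sort commonly chosen to keep lentiviral repeat sequences stable. Its copy number is recorded as unknown. Puromycin is listed as the selectable marker for transduced cells.

No feature table accompanies this entry, so the promoters, Cas9 cassette, LTRs and other regulatory elements are not itemized, and the target species of the guide is not stated. As a general matter, lentiCRISPR vectors are single-plasmid systems that deliver the guide RNA expression cassette together with Cas9 and a puromycin resistance gene between lentiviral long terminal repeats. Packaged virus can therefore integrate all the components needed for genome editing into a target cell, and edited populations can then be enriched by drug selection. The details of that arrangement in this particular plasmid should be confirmed against the backbone's own sequence.

The construct is suited to generating MDH1 loss-of-function cells by lentiviral transduction. The associated publication concerns the role of the mitochondrial electron transport chain in supporting aspartate synthesis for cell proliferation, which suggests that it was used to probe MDH1's contribution to that metabolism.
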