>Addgene plasmid #72875 | plentiCRISPR-sgMDH1 | depositor partial sequence | sequence record 133640 | insert
GACATCTGGATACTGAGTCG
