>Addgene plasmid #72875 | plentiCRISPR-sgMDH1 | addgene partial sequence | sequence record 139423 | hU6-F 5'-GAGGGCCTATTTCCCATGATT-3'
TTCATCGATCAGGCTGTTAGAGAGATAATTAGAATTAATTTGACTGTAAACACAAAGATATTAGTACAAA
ATACGTGACGTAGAAAGTAATAATTTCTTGGGTAGTTTGCAGTTTTAAAATTATGTTTTAAAATGGACTA
TCATATGCTTACCGTAACTTGAAAGTATTTCGATTTCTTGGCTTTATATATCTTGTGGAAAGGACGAAAC
ACCGGACATCTGGATACTGAGTCGGTTTTAGAGCTAGAAATAGCAAGTTAAAATAAGGCTAGTCCGTTAT
CAACTTGAAAAAGTGGCACCGAGTCGGTGCTTTTTTGAATTCTAGATCTTGAGACAAATGGCAGTATTCA
TCCACAATTTTAAAAGAAAAGGGGGGATTGGGGGGTACAGTGCAGGGGAAAGAATAGTAGACATAATAGC
AACAGACATACAAACTAAAGAATTACAAAAACAAATTACAAAAATTCAAAATTTTCGGGTTTATTACAGG
GACAGCAGAGATCCACTTTGGCGCCGGCTCGAGTGGCTCCGGTGCCCGTCAGTGGGCAGAGCGCACATCG
CCCACAGTCCCCGAGAAGTTGGGGGGAGGGGTCGGCAATTGAACCGGTGCCTAGAGAAGGTGGCGCGGGG
TAAACTGGGAAAGTGATGTCGTGTACTGGCTCCGCCTTTTTCCCGAGGGTGGGGGAGAACCGTATATAAG
TGCAGTAGTCGCCGTGAACGTTCTTTTTCGCAACGGGTTTGCCGCCAGAACACAGGTGTCGTGACGCGGG
ATCCGCCACCATGGATTACAAAGACGATGACGATAAGATGGCCCCAAAGAAGAAGCGGAAGGTCGGTATC
CACGGAGTCCCAGCAGCCGACAAGAAGTACAGCATCGGCCTGGACATCGGCACCAACTCTGTGGGCTGGG
CCGT
