>Addgene plasmid #72875 | plentiCRISPR-sgMDH1 | addgene partial sequence | sequence record 139426 | hSpCas9-R1 5'-CGCTCGTGCTTCTTATCCTC-3'
TCCGGTTCTTCCGTCTGGTGTATCTTCTTCTGGCGGTTCTCTTCAGCCGGGTGGCCTCGGCTGTTTCGCC
GCTGTCGAACAGCAGGGCTCCGATCAGGTTCTTCTTGATGCTGTGCCGGTCGGTGTTGCCCAGCACCTTG
AATTTCTTGCTGGGCACCTTGTACTCGTCGGTGATCACGGCCCAGCCCACAGAGTTGGTGCCGATGTCCA
GGCCGATGCTGTACTTCTTGTCGGCTGCTGGGACTCCGTGGATACCGACCTTCCGCTTCTTCTTTGGGGC
CATCTTATCGTCATCGTCTTTGTAATCCATGGTGGCGGATCCCGCGTCACGACACCTGTGTTCTGGCGGC
AAACCCGTTGCGAAAAAGAACGTTCACGGCGACTACTGCACTTATATACGGTTCTCCCCCACCCTCGGGA
AAAAGGCGGAGCCAGTACACGACATCACTTTCCCAGTTTACCCCGCGCCACCTTCTCTAGGCACCGGTTC
AATTGCCGACCCCTCCCCCCAACTTCTCGGGGACTGTGGGCGATGTGCGCTCTGCCCACTGACGGGCACC
GGAGCCACTCGAGCCGGCGCCAAAGTGGATCTCTGCTGTCCCTGTAATAAACCCGAAAATTTTGAATTTT
TGTAATTTGTTTTTGTAATTCTTTAGTTTGTATGTCTGTTGCTATTATGTCTACTATTCTTTCCCCTGCA
CTGTACCCCCCAATCCCCCCTTTTCTTTTAAAATTGTGGATGAATACTGCCATTTGTCTCAAGATCTAGA
ATTCAAAAAAGCACCGACTCGGTGCCA
